Addgene plasmid #17147: M10 NCAM Promoter
Depositing lab: Randall Moon. Depositing organization: University of Washington.
Backbone
  Vector backbone: pBluescript KS(+)
  Backbone manufacturer: Stratagene
  Backbone size w/o insert (bp): 3000
  Vector type: Xenopus expression
Growth in bacteria
  Bacterial resistance: Ampicillin, 100 μg/mL
  Growth temperature: 37°C
  Growth strain: DH5alpha
  Copy number: High Copy
Gene/Insert
  Gene/Insert name: NCAM promoter (alt name: NCAM)
  Species: X. laevis (frog)
  Insert size (bp): 1300
  Entrez Gene: ncam1-b (a.k.a. ncam, n-cam, ncam1)
  Cloning method: Restriction Enzyme; 5′ cloning site SmaI/DraI (destroyed during cloning); 3′ cloning site SmaI/DraI (destroyed during cloning)
  Sequencing primers: 5′ T3; 3′ T7
Terms and licenses: Academic/Nonprofit Terms; Industry Terms: Not Available to Industry
Depositor comments: Plasmid History: Constructed Paul A. Kreig, July. Note for Use: This construction contains a 1.3 Kb Dra I fragment of the NCAM promoter and should be okay for general neural expression. The fragment is cloned into the Sma I site of Bluescript KS+. The NCAM promoter does not contain a TATA box and transcription starts at numerous sites over about 350 bases. All of the potential start sites are contained in this 1.3 Kb fragment, which ends in the 5' UTR of the NCAM gene. The Dra I fragment starts at the very beginning of the GenBank sequence (starting with aaa) and ends at base 1358 of the GenBank sequence.
How to cite: M10 NCAM Promoter was a gift from Randall Moon (Addgene plasmid # 17147 ; http://n2t.net/addgene:17147 ; RRID:Addgene_17147)
