[The description below was written by a language model from this plasmid's Addgene catalogue record.]
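Description:
M10 NCAM Promoter is a pBluescript KS(+) phagemid (about 3 kb backbone) carrying a roughly 1.3 kb fragment of the Xenopus laevis NCAM (ncam1) promoter. It is catalogued as a Xenopus expression vector, although the record lists no reporter or coding sequence downstream of the promoter, so it is best viewed as a source clone for the regulatory fragment rather than a complete expression cassette. The plasmid is maintained at high copy in E. coli under ampicillin selection. No feature table accompanies the record, so details of the backbone are known only from the standard pBluescript design. This design typically provides a ColE1-type origin, an f1 origin, and T3 and T7 promoter/primer sites flanking the polylinker. The T3 and T7 sites are the listed sequencing primer positions here.

The insert is a blunt-ended DraI fragment ligated into the SmaI site of the polylinker, a junction that destroys both sites. The record does not state the fragment's orientation relative to T3 and T7. According to the depositor's notes, the NCAM promoter lacks a TATA box and initiates transcription at many positions spread over about 350 bases. All of these potential start sites lie within the cloned fragment, which extends into the 5' untranslated region of the NCAM gene. The fragment is described as suitable for driving general neural expression. Its likely use is therefore subcloning upstream of a gene or reporter of interest to direct pan-neural expression in Xenopus embryos, for example in transgenic or injection-based experiments.
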