>Addgene plasmid #17147 | M10 NCAM Promoter | addgene partial sequence | sequence record 22929 | T7 5'-TAATACGACTCACTATAGGG-3'
AATCCCCCTTGCTGCAAATGCTGTCACTGAACCAACGATGCAGGTTTAAGTTCTTGAGGTGCTGCCTGGA
TTTTGCAAGGAATTATTTTTTGGAGTGGGTTGCCAGCTGCTCTGTAAGCTGTGTGCAGCCACTGATCACA
CTGTGAGTGACAGCCTGAGCCTAAGCACACCCCCAGCAAGCAGACCCGATCAATGCGCCCAGCCAAGACA
CTACAGTTTGGTGTCTGGATGCTGGAGAGAGAGAAAGAGCCCAATCCCGATATCCCTCCGCAGTCTCTCT
CTGAACAAATATGAGCGAGCATCCACCGAGCTAACGGAGTGAGAGGGGGAGACTGGCAAAGATCATACAG
CAGATGTTGCTGCCTGGAAAAGATGGCATGGATTTTTATTCTCTTTGCAGAAATGAGTGGGTCTGATAGG
GTGTATATATACACCCAGAAACACTGTTATCTATGGAAAAACAAGGGCAGCTCGCTCTAGTATGGCTGTT
TGATCTTTGCTTTGTTTTATATCAACAGGATTTCCATGATTGATGCAGCAGTGTGTGTGTGTGCAGTCTG
CATCCTCTCCTCAGCATGTCAGCCATAGGATCCCATACACTGTGCCATAAATAATGCACTGAGTCACAAA
TGGAAGAAGACGATTTATTATTAAATGTGTCATTTTGGCAATGTGCAGAAATGCTCAGTGATTTAGCTCT
GACTGGCTGACAGTCTGAAATGCTGCTGAGTAAATGTGCTTTTCA
